Addgene plasmid #233191: pMXs-mNgn2-x1HA
Purpose: Retroviral expression of tagged mNgn2x1HA
Depositing lab: Kate Galloway. Depositing organization: Massachusetts Institute of Technology. Publication: Compact transcription factor cassettes generate functional, engraftable motor neurons by direct conversion. Wang NB, Adewumi HO, Lende-Dorn BA, Beitz AM, O'Shea TM, Galloway KE. Cell Syst. 2025 Mar 10:101206. doi: 10.1016/j.cels.2025.101206. PubMed 40086435.
Backbone
  Vector backbone: pMXs-gw
  Vector type: Mammalian Expression, Retroviral
Growth in bacteria
  Bacterial resistance: Ampicillin, 100 μg/mL
  Growth temperature: 30°C
  Growth strain: NEB Stable
  Copy number: High Copy
Gene/Insert
  Gene/Insert name: mNgn2
  Species: M. musculus (mouse)
  Entrez Gene: Neurog2 (a.k.a. Atoh4, Math4A, bHLHa8, ngn-2, ngn2)
  Tag / fusion protein: x1HA (C terminal on insert)
  Cloning method: Gateway Cloning
Terms and licenses: Academic/Nonprofit Terms; Industry Terms: Not Available to Industry
How to cite: pMXs-mNgn2-x1HA was a gift from Kate Galloway (Addgene plasmid # 233191 ; http://n2t.net/addgene:233191 ; RRID:Addgene_233191)
