[The description below was written by a language model from this plasmid's Addgene catalogue record and pLannotate feature annotations shown in this document.]
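Description:
pMXs-mNgn2-x1HA is a Moloney murine leukemia virus-based gammaretroviral expression vector built on the Gateway-adapted pMXs-gw backbone, designed to deliver mouse Neurogenin-2 (Neurog2, a bHLH transcription factor that binds E-box motifs and drives neuronal differentiation) into mammalian cells. In bacteria the roughly 6.2 kb plasmid is maintained through a high-copy ColE1/pUC-type origin and selected by ampicillin resistance from the β-lactamase gene and its own promoter. The record names a recombination-deficient strain as the propagation host, a common precaution for constructs carrying repeated LTR sequences.

The viral cassette is bounded by two MMLV long terminal repeats. No separate internal promoter is annotated, so transcription of the insert is presumably driven by the 5′ LTR, as is typical of pMXs vectors. Downstream of that LTR lie the MMLV packaging signal (with a fragment annotated as MESV Ψ), a truncated gag lacking its start codon, and a pol segment containing the splice acceptor. Together these support encapsidation of the genomic RNA in packaging cells that supply the viral proteins in trans. The Neurog2 coding sequence sits between attB1 and attB2 sites left by Gateway recombination. It is followed by a short match annotated as a 3xHA fragment, consistent with the single C-terminal HA epitope in the catalogue entry, which allows antibody detection of the protein. A WPRE lies between the insert and the 3′ LTR to enhance transcript stability and expression. The associated publication concerns compact transcription factor cassettes for direct conversion of cells into motor neurons, so this construct provides a tagged, retrovirally delivered Ngn2 for such reprogramming work.
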