Features (pLannotate 1.2.2; 16 found; start..end, strand, type, name):
    198..216     -  misc_feature   MCS (fragment): pBluescript multiple cloning site
    222..246     +  protein_bind   attB1: mutant version of attB; recombination site for the Gateway® BP reaction BP Clonase™
    295..1083    +  CDS            Neurog2: NGN2_MOUSE - Also known as Ath4a, Atoh4, Ngn2. Experimental evidence at protein level: Swiss-Prot protein existence level 1. Transcriptional regulator. Involved in neuronal differentiation. Activates transcription by binding to the E box (5'- CANNTG-3'). From Mus musculus (Mouse).
   1090..1118    +  CDS            3xHA (fragment): three tandem HA epitope tags
   1133..1157    -  protein_bind   attB2: mutant version of attB; recombination site for the Gateway® BP reaction BP Clonase™
   1174..1762    +  misc_feature   WPRE: woodchuck hepatitis virus posttranscriptional regulatory element
   1820..2411    +  LTR            LTR: long terminal repeat from Moloney murine leukemia virus
   2477..2529    -  CDS            lacI (fragment): lac repressor; lacI; The lac repressor binds to the lac operator to inhibit transcription in E. coli. This inhibition can be relieved by adding lactose or isopropyl-β-D-thiogalactopyranoside (IPTG).
   2712..3300    -  rep_origin     ori: high-copy-number ColE1/pMB1/pBR322/pUC origin of replication
   3464..4324    -  CDS            AmpR: β-lactamase; bla; confers resistance to ampicillin, carbenicillin, and related antibiotics
   4325..4429    -  promoter       AmpR promoter: bla
   4459..5052    +  LTR            LTR: long terminal repeat from Moloney murine leukemia virus
   5115..5314    +  misc_feature   MMLV Ψ: packaging signal of Moloney murine leukemia virus (MMLV)
   5366..5454    +  misc_feature   MESV Ψ (fragment): packaging signal of murine embryonic stem cell virus
   5531..5947    +  CDS            gag (truncated): truncated Moloney murine leukemia virus (MMLV) gag gene lacking the start codon
   5957..179     +  misc_feature   pol region (across the origin): Moloney murine leukemia virus (MMLV) pol region containing the splice acceptor site
>Addgene plasmid #233191 | pMXs-mNgn2-x1HA | addgene full sequence | sequence record 465025 | Addgene NGS Result
TCGGCGACACAGTGTGGGTCCGCCGACACCAGACTAAGAACCTAGAACCTCGCTGGAAAGGACCTTACAC
AGTCCTGCTGACCACCCCCACCGCCCTCAAAGTAGACGGCATCGCAGCTTGGATACACGCCGCCCACGTG
AAGGCTGCCGACCCCGGGGGTGGACCATCCTCTAGACTGCCGGATCTAGCTAGTTAATCGACGGTATCGA
TAAGCTATCAAACAAGTTTGTACAAAAAAGCAGGCTCCACCATGGGAACCAATTCAGTCGACTGGATCCG
GTACTACTGCCACCATGTTCGTCAAATCTGAGACTCTGGAGTTGAAGGAGGAAGAGGAGGTACTGATGCT
GCTGGGCTCGGCTTCCCCGGCCTCGGCGACCCTGACCCCGATGTCCTCCAGCGCGGACGAGGAGGAGGAC
GAGGAGCTGCGCCGGCCGGGCTCCGCGCGTGGGCAGCGTGGAGCGGAAGCCGGGCAGGGGGTGCAGGGCA
GTCCGGCGTCGGGTGCCGGGGGTTGCCGGCCAGGGCGGCTGCTGGGCCTGATGCACGAGTGCAAGCGTCG
CCCGTCGCGCTCACGGGCCGTCTCCCGAGGTGCCAAGACGGCGGAGACGGTGCAGCGCATCAAGAAGACC
CGCAGGCTCAAGGCCAACAACCGCGAGCGCAACCGCATGCACAACCTAAACGCCGCGCTGGACGCGCTGC
GCGAGGTGCTGCCCACCTTCCCCGAGGATGCCAAGCTCACGAAGATCGAGACGCTGCGCTTCGCCCACAA
TTACATCTGGGCGCTCACCGAGACTCTGCGCCTGGCGGACCACTGCGCCGGCGCCGGTGGCCTCCAGGGG
GCGCTCTTCACGGAGGCGGTGCTCCTGAGCCCGGGAGCTGCGCTCGGCGCCAGCGGGGACAGCCCTTCTC
CACCTTCCTCCTGGAGCTGCACCAACAGCCCGGCGTCATCCTCCAACTCCACGTCCCCATACAGCTGCAC
TTTATCGCCCGCTAGCCCCGGGTCAGACGTGGACTACTGGCAGCCCCCACCTCCGGAGAAGCATCGTTAT
GCGCCTCACCTGCCCCTCGCCAGGGACTGTATCGGTACCTACCCATACGATGTTCCAGATTACGCTTAAC
GCTGATATCTAGACCCAGCTTTCTTGTACAAAGTGGTTCGATAGCTTATCGATAATCAACCTCTGGATTA
CAAAATTTGTGAAAGATTGACTGGTATTCTTAACTATGTTGCTCCTTTTACGCTATGTGGATACGCTGCT
TTAATGCCTTTGTATCATGCTATTGCTTCCCGTATGGCTTTCATTTTCTCCTCCTTGTATAAATCCTGGT
TGCTGTCTCTTTATGAGGAGTTGTGGCCCGTTGTCAGGCAACGTGGCGTGGTGTGCACTGTGTTTGCTGA
CGCAACCCCCACTGGTTGGGGCATTGCCACCACCTGTCAGCTCCTTTCCGGGACTTTCGCTTTCCCCCTC
CCTATTGCCACGGCGGAACTCATCGCCGCCTGCCTTGCCCGCTGCTGGACAGGGGCTCGGCTGTTGGGCA
CTGACAATTCCGTGGTGTTGTCGGGGAAATCATCGTCCTTTCCTTGGCTGCTCGCCTGTGTTGCCACCTG
GATTCTGCGCGGGACGTCCTTCTGCTACGTCCCTTCGGCCCTCAATCCAGCGGACCTTCCTTCCCGCGGC
CTGCTGCCGGCTCTGCGGCCTCTTCCGCGTCTTCGCCTTCGCCCTCAGACGAGTCGGATCTCCCTTTGGG
CCGCCTCCCCGCATCGATACCGTCGACGATAAAATAAAAGATTTTATTTAGTCTCCAGAAAAAGGGGGGA
ATGAAAGACCCCACCTGTAGGTTTGGCAAGCTAGCTTAAGTAACGCCATTTTGCAAGGCATGGAAAAATA
CATAACTGAGAATAGAGAAGTTCAGATCAAGGTCAGGAACAGATGGAACAGCTGAATATGGGCCAAACAG
GATATCTGTGGTAAGCAGTTCCTGCCCCGGCTCAGGGCCAAGAACAGATGGAACAGCTGAATATGGGCCA
AACAGGATATCTGTGGTAAGCAGTTCCTGCCCCGGCTCAGGGCCAAGAACAGATGGTCCCCAGATGCGGT
CCAGCCCTCAGCAGTTTCTAGAGAACCATCAGATGTTTCCAGGGTGCCCCAAGGACCTGAAATGACCCTG
TGCCTTATTTGAACTAACCAATCAGTTCGCTTCTCGCTTCTGTTCGCGCGCTTCTGCTCCCCGAGCTCAA
TAAAAGAGCCCACAACCCCTCACTCGGCGCGCCAGTCCTCCGATTGACTGAGTCGCCCGGGTACCCGTGT
ATCCAATAAACCCTCTTGCAGTTGCATCCGACTTGTGGTCTCGCTGTTCCTTGGGAGGGTCTCCTCTGAG
TGATTGACTACCCGTCAGCGGGGGTCTTTCACATGCAGCATGTATCAAAATTAATTTGGTTTTTTTTCTT
AAGTATTTACATTAAATGGCCATAGTTGCATTAATGAATCGGCCAACGCGCGGGGAGAGGCGGTTTGCGT
ATTGGGCGCTCTTCCGCTTCCTCGCTCACTGACTCGCTGCGCTCGGTCGTTCGGCTGCGGCGAGCGGTAT
CAGCTCACTCAAAGGCGGTAATACGGTTATCCACAGAATCAGGGGATAACGCAGGAAAGAACATGTGAGC
AAAAGGCCAGCAAAAGGCCAGGAACCGTAAAAAGGCCGCGTTGCTGGCGTTTTTCCATAGGCTCCGCCCC
CCTGACGAGCATCACAAAAATCGACGCTCAAGTCAGAGGTGGCGAAACCCGACAGGACTATAAAGATACC
AGGCGTTTCCCCCTGGAAGCTCCCTCGTGCGCTCTCCTGTTCCGACCCTGCCGCTTACCGGATACCTGTC
CGCCTTTCTCCCTTCGGGAAGCGTGGCGCTTTCTCATAGCTCACGCTGTAGGTATCTCAGTTCGGTGTAG
GTCGTTCGCTCCAAGCTGGGCTGTGTGCACGAACCCCCCGTTCAGCCCGACCGCTGCGCCTTATCCGGTA
ACTATCGTCTTGAGTCCAACCCGGTAAGACACGACTTATCGCCACTGGCAGCAGCCACTGGTAACAGGAT
TAGCAGAGCGAGGTATGTAGGCGGTGCTACAGAGTTCTTGAAGTGGTGGCCTAACTACGGCTACACTAGA
AGAACAGTATTTGGTATCTGCGCTCTGCTGAAGCCAGTTACCTTCGGAAAAAGAGTTGGTAGCTCTTGAT
CCGGCAAACAAACCACCGCTGGTAGCGGTGGTTTTTTTGTTTGCAAGCAGCAGATTACGCGCAGAAAAAA
AGGATCTCAAGAAGATCCTTTGATCTTTTCTACGGGGTCTGACGCTCAGTGGAACGAAAACTCACGTTAA
GGGATTTTGGTCATGAGATTATCAAAAAGGATCTTCACCTAGATCCTTTTGCGGCCGGCCGCAAATCAAT
CTAAAGTATATATGAGTAAACTTGGTCTGACAGTTACCAATGCTTAATCAGTGAGGCACCTATCTCAGCG
ATCTGTCTATTTCGTTCATCCATAGTTGCCTGACTCCCCGTCGTGTAGATAACTACGATACGGGAGGGCT
TACCATCTGGCCCCAGTGCTGCAATGATACCGCGAGACCCACGCTCACCGGCTCCAGATTTATCAGCAAT
AAACCAGCCAGCCGGAAGGGCCGAGCGCAGAAGTGGTCCTGCAACTTTATCCGCCTCCATCCAGTCTATT
AATTGTTGCCGGGAAGCTAGAGTAAGTAGTTCGCCAGTTAATAGTTTGCGCAACGTTGTTGCCATTGCTA
CAGGCATCGTGGTGTCACGCTCGTCGTTTGGTATGGCTTCATTCAGCTCCGGTTCCCAACGATCAAGGCG
AGTTACATGATCCCCCATGTTGTGCAAAAAAGCGGTTAGCTCCTTCGGTCCTCCGATCGTTGTCAGAAGT
AAGTTGGCCGCAGTGTTATCACTCATGGTTATGGCAGCACTGCATAATTCTCTTACTGTCATGCCATCCG
TAAGATGCTTTTCTGTGACTGGTGAGTACTCAACCAAGTCATTCTGAGAATAGTGTATGCGGCGACCGAG
TTGCTCTTGCCCGGCGTCAATACGGGATAATACCGCGCCACATAGCAGAACTTTAAAAGTGCTCATCATT
GGAAAACGTTCTTCGGGGCGAAAACTCTCAAGGATCTTACCGCTGTTGAGATCCAGTTCGATGTAACCCA
CTCGTGCACCCAACTGATCTTCAGCATCTTTTACTTTCACCAGCGTTTCTGGGTGAGCAAAAACAGGAAG
GCAAAATGCCGCAAAAAAGGGAATAAGGGCGACACGGAAATGTTGAATACTCATACTCTTCCTTTTTCAA
TATTATTGAAGCATTTATCAGGGTTATTGTCTCATGAGCGGATACATATTTGAATGTATTTAGAAAAATA
AACAAATAGGGGTTCCGCGCACATTTCCCCGAAAAGTGCCACCTGCATAATGAAAGACCCCACCTGTAGG
TTTGGCAAGCTAGCTTAAGTAACGCCATTTTGCAAGGCATGGAAAAATACATAACTGAGAATAGAAAAGT
TCAGATCAAGGTCAGGAACAGATGGAACAGCTGAATATGGGCCAAACAGGATATCTGTGGTAAGCAGTTC
CTGCCCCGGCTCAGGGCCAAGAACAGATGGAACAGCTGAATATGGGCCAAACAGGATATCTGTGGTAAGC
AGTTCCTGCCCCGGCTCAGGGCCAAGAACAGATGGTCCCCAGATGCGGTCCAGCCCTCAGCAGTTTCTAG
AGAACCATCAGATGTTTCCAGGGTGCCCCAAGGACCTGAAATGACCCTGTGCCTTATTTGAACTAACCAA
TCAGTTCGCTTCTCGCTTCTGTTCGCGCGCTTCTGCTCCCCGAGCTCAATAAAAGAGCCCACAACCCCTC
ACTCGGCGCGCCAGTCCTCCGATTGACTGAGTCGCCCGGGTACCCGTGTATCCAATAAACCCTCTTGCAG
TTGCATCCGACTTGTGGTCTCGCTGTTCCTTGGGAGGGTCTCCTCTGAGTGATTGACTACCCGTCAGCGG
GGGTCTTTCATTTGGGGGCTCGTCCGGGATCGGGAGACCCCTGCCCAGGGACCACCGACCCACCACCGGG
AGGTAAGCTGGCCAGCAACTTATCTGTGTCTGTCCGATTGTCTAGTGTCTATGACTGATTTTATGCGCCT
GCGTCGGTACTAGTTAGCTAACTAGCTCTGTATCTGGCGGACCCGTGGTGGAACTGACGAGTTCGGAACA
CCCGGCCGCAACCCTGGGAGACGTCCCAGGGACTTCGGGGGCCGTTTTTGTGGCCCGACCTGAGTCCAAA
AATCCCGATCGTTTTGGACTCTTTGGTGCACCCCCCTAATAGGAGGGATATGTGGTTCTGGTAGGAGACG
AGAACCTAAAACAGTTCCCGCCTCCGTCTGAATTTTTGCTTTCGGTTTGGGACCGAAGCCGCGCCGCGCG
TCTTGTCTGCTGCAGCATCGTTCTGTGTTGTCTCTGTCTGACTGTGTTTCTGTATTTGTCTGAAAATTAG
GGCCAGACTGTTACCACTCCCTTAAGTTTGACCTTAGGTCACTGGAAAGATGTCGAGCGGATCGCTCACA
ACCAGTCGGTAGATGTCAAGAAGAGACGTTGGGTTACCTTCTGCTCTGCAGAATGGCCAACCTTTAACGT
CGGATGGCCGCGAGACGGCACCTTTAACCGAGACCTCATCACCCAGGTTAAGATCAAGGTCTTTTCACCT
GGCCCGCATGGACACCCAGACCAGGTCCCCTACATCGTGACCTGGGAAGCCTTGGCTTTTGACCCCCCTC
CCTGGGTCAAGCCCTTTGTACACCCTAAGCCTCCGCCTCCTCTTCCTCCATCCGCCCCGTCTCTCCCCCT
TGAACCTCCTCGTTCGACCCCGCCTCGATCCTCCCTTTATCCAGCCCTCACTCCTTCTCTAGGCGCCCCC
ATATGGCCATATGAGATCTTATATGGGGCACCCCCGCCCCTTGTAAACTTCCCTGACCCTGACATGACAA
GAGTTACTAACAGCCCCTCTCTCCAAGCTCACTTACAGGCTCTCTACTTAGTCCAGCACGAAGTCTGGAG
ACCTCTGGCGGCAGCCTACCAAGAACAACTGGACCGACCGGTGGTACCTCACCCTTACCGAG
